Addgene plasmid #140312: pDEST40-2XHA-Src-KD
Purpose: Expresses HA-tagged human Src-KD in mammalian cells for structure-function studies
Depositing lab: Mark Moasser. Publication: A Dimerization Function in the Intrinsically Disordered N-Terminal Region of Src. Spassov DS, Ruiz-Saenz A, Piple A, Moasser MM. Cell Rep. 2018 Oct 9;25(2):449-463.e4. doi: 10.1016/j.celrep.2018.09.035. PubMed 30304684.
Backbone
  Vector backbone: modified pcDNA-pDEST40
  Backbone manufacturer: modified from ThermoFisher 12274015
  Backbone size w/o insert (bp): 7100
  Vector type: Mammalian Expression
  Selectable markers: Neomycin (select with G418)
Growth in bacteria
  Bacterial resistance: Ampicillin, 100 μg/mL
  Growth temperature: 37°C
  Growth strain: DH5alpha
  Copy number: High Copy
Gene/Insert
  Gene/Insert name: Src mutant (alt name: KD)
  Species: H. sapiens (human)
  Insert size (bp): 855
  Mutation: Contains only the KD region
  Entrez Gene: SRC (a.k.a. ASV, SRC1, THC6, c-SRC, p60-Src)
  Promoter: CMV
  Tag / fusion protein: 2X HA (C terminal on backbone)
  Cloning method: Gateway Cloning
Terms and licenses: Academic/Nonprofit Terms; Industry Terms: Not Available to Industry
How to cite: pDEST40-2XHA-Src-KD was a gift from Mark Moasser (Addgene plasmid # 140312 ; http://n2t.net/addgene:140312 ; RRID:Addgene_140312)
