[The description below was written by a language model from this plasmid's Addgene catalogue record and pLannotate feature annotations shown in this document.]
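Description:
pDEST40-2XHA-Src-KD is a mammalian expression plasmid built on a modified pcDNA-DEST40 Gateway destination backbone. It carries a fragment of human SRC, the non-receptor tyrosine kinase. According to the record, the roughly 855 bp insert contains only the "KD" region. This presumably means the kinase domain, although the record does not expand the abbreviation. In bacteria the plasmid is maintained at high copy through a ColE1/pUC-type origin and selected with ampicillin via the β-lactamase gene. An f1 origin is also present. For mammalian cells, an SV40 early promoter drives a neomycin phosphotransferase cassette ending in an SV40 poly(A) signal, which allows G418 selection of stable transfectants.

The Src fragment is transcribed from the CMV immediate-early enhancer and promoter and terminated by the bovine growth hormone polyadenylation signal. A T7 promoter lies just upstream of the insert. The coding sequence is flanked by attB1 and attB2 sites, the product of Gateway recombination into the destination vector. Directly downstream of attB2 are two HA epitope repeats, which the annotation software reports as fragments of a 3xHA tag. These form the backbone-encoded C-terminal 2xHA tag. A V5 epitope from the parental vector is annotated after the HA repeats, but the record does not indicate whether it is translated as part of the fusion. The sequenced record is 6,437 nt, shorter than the listed 7,100 bp empty backbone, which is expected once the Gateway cassette has been replaced by the insert.

The construct is intended for expressing the isolated, HA-tagged Src region in mammalian cells. It belongs to a set of truncation and mutant constructs used for structure-function studies of Src.
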