Features (pLannotate 1.2.2; 25 found; start..end, strand, type, name):
     28..80      -  misc_feature   bom (fragment): basis of mobility region from pBR322
    235..614     +  enhancer       CMV enhancer: human cytomegalovirus immediate early enhancer
    615..818     +  promoter       CMV promoter: human cytomegalovirus (CMV) immediate early promoter
    814..847     +  LTR            5' LTR (truncated) (fragment): truncated 5' long terminal repeat (LTR) from HIV-1
    863..881     +  promoter       T7 promoter: promoter for bacteriophage T7 RNA polymerase
    911..935     +  protein_bind   attB1: mutant version of attB; recombination site for the Gateway® BP reaction BP Clonase™
    959..1816    +  CDS            SRC (fragment): SRC_HUMAN - Also known as SRC1. Experimental evidence at protein level: Swiss-Prot protein existence level 1. Non-receptor protein tyrosine kinase which is activated following engagement of many different classes of cellular receptors including immune response receptors, integrins and other adhesion receptors, receptor protein tyrosine kinases, G protein-coupled receptors as well as cytokine receptors. Participates in signaling pathways that control a diverse spectrum of biological activities including gene transcription, immune response, cell adhesion, cell cycle progression, apoptosis, migra
   1818..1842    -  protein_bind   attB2: mutant version of attB; recombination site for the Gateway® BP reaction BP Clonase™
   1853..1879    +  CDS            3xHA (fragment): three tandem HA epitope tags
   1883..1910    +  CDS            3xHA (fragment): three tandem HA epitope tags
   1935..1976    +  CDS            V5 tag: epitope tag from simian virus 5
   2032..2256    +  polyA_signal   bGH poly(A) signal: bovine growth hormone polyadenylation signal
   2260..2281    +  promoter       SV40 promoter (fragment): SV40 enhancer and early promoter
   2302..2730    +  rep_origin     f1 ori (sequence partly withheld): f1 bacteriophage origin of replication; arrow indicates direction of (+) strand synthesis
   2744..3073    +  promoter       SV40 promoter: SV40 enhancer and early promoter
   3140..3931    +  CDS            neo: KKA2_KLEPN - Also known as kan, nptII. Experimental evidence at protein level: Swiss-Prot protein existence level 1. Resistance to kanamycin, neomycin, paromomycin, ribostamycin, butirosin and gentamicin B. From Klebsiella pneumoniae.
   3957..4115    +  CDS            ble (fragment): BLE_KLEPN - Experimental evidence at protein level: Swiss-Prot protein existence level 1. Binding protein with a strong affinity to the bleomycin family of antibiotics. Binds to CL990; an antimitotic-antibiotic compound. From Klebsiella pneumoniae.
   4110..4231    +  polyA_signal   SV40 poly(A) signal: SV40 polyadenylation signal
   4304..4320    -  protein_bind   lac operator: The lac repressor binds to the lac operator to inhibit transcription in E. coli. This inhibition can be relieved by adding lactose or isopropyl-β-D-thiogalactopyranoside (IPTG). lac repressor encoded by lacI
   4328..4358    -  promoter       lac promoter: promoter for the E. coli lac operon
   4373..4394    -  protein_bind   CAP binding site: CAP binding activates transcription in the presence of cAMP. E. coli catabolite activator protein
   4407..4499    -  CDS            lacI (fragment): lac repressor; lacI; The lac repressor binds to the lac operator to inhibit transcription in E. coli. This inhibition can be relieved by adding lactose or isopropyl-β-D-thiogalactopyranoside (IPTG).
   4682..5270    -  rep_origin     ori: high-copy-number ColE1/pMB1/pBR322/pUC origin of replication
   5441..6301    -  CDS            AmpR: β-lactamase; bla; confers resistance to ampicillin, carbenicillin, and related antibiotics
   6302..6406    -  promoter       AmpR promoter: bla
>Addgene plasmid #140312 | pDEST40-2XHA-Src-KD | addgene full sequence | sequence record 291895 | Addgene NGS Result
GACGGATCGGGAGATCTCCCGATCCCCTATGGTGCACTCTCAGTACAATCTGCTCTGATGCCGCATAGTT
AAGCCAGTATCTGCTCCCTGCTTGTGTGTTGGAGGTCGCTGAGTAGTGCGCGAGCAAAATTTAAGCTACA
ACAAGGCAAGGCTTGACCGACAATTGCATGAAGAATCTGCTTAGGGTTAGGCGTTTTGCGCTGCTTCGCG
ATGTACGGGCCAGATATACGCGTTGACATTGATTATTGACTAGTTATTAATAGTAATCAATTACGGGGTC
ATTAGTTCATAGCCCATATATGGAGTTCCGCGTTACATAACTTACGGTAAATGGCCCGCCTGGCTGACCG
CCCAACGACCCCCGCCCATTGACGTCAATAATGACGTATGTTCCCATAGTAACGCCAATAGGGACTTTCC
ATTGACGTCAATGGGTGGAGTATTTACGGTAAACTGCCCACTTGGCAGTACATCAAGTGTATCATATGCC
AAGTACGCCCCCTATTGACGTCAATGACGGTAAATGGCCCGCCTGGCATTATGCCCAGTACATGACCTTA
TGGGACTTTCCTACTTGGCAGTACATCTACGTATTAGTCATCGCTATTACCATGGTGATGCGGTTTTGGC
AGTACATCAATGGGCGTGGATAGCGGTTTGACTCACGGGGATTTCCAAGTCTCCACCCCATTGACGTCAA
TGGGAGTTTGTTTTGGCACCAAAATCAACGGGACTTTCCAAAATGTCGTAACAACTCCGCCCCATTGACG
CAAATGGGCGGTAGGCGTGTACGGTGGGAGGTCTATATAAGCAGAGCTCTCTGGCTAACTAGAGAACCCA
CTGCTTACTGGCTTATCGAAATTAATACGACTCACTATAGGGAGACCCAAGCTGGCTAGTTAAGCTATCA
ACAAGTTTGTACAAAAAAGCAGGCTTCGAAGGAGATAGAACCATGGGTAGCAAGCCGCAGACTCAGGGCC
TGGCCAAGGATGCCTGGGAGATCCCTCGGGAGTCGCTGCGGCTGGAGGTCAAGCTGGGCCAGGGCTGCTT
TGGCGAGGTGTGGATGGGGACCTGGAACGGTACCACCAGGGTGGCCATCAAAACCCTGAAGCCTGGCACG
ATGTCTCCAGAGGCCTTCCTGCAGGAGGCCCAGGTCATGAAGAAGCTGAGGCATGAGAAGCTGGTGCAGT
TGTATGCTGTGGTTTCAGAGGAGCCCATTTACATCGTCACGGAGTACATGAGCAAGGGGAGTTTGCTGGA
CTTTCTCAAGGGGGAGACAGGCAAGTACCTGCGGCTGCCTCAGCTGGTGGACATGGCTGCTCAGATCGCC
TCAGGCATGGCGTACGTGGAGCGGATGAACTACGTCCACCGGGACCTTCGTGCAGCCAACATCCTGGTGG
GAGAGAACCTGGTGTGCAAAGTGGCCGACTTTGGGCTGGCTCGGCTCATTGAAGACAATGAGTACACGGC
GCGGCAAGGTGCCAAATTCCCCATCAAGTGGACGGCTCCAGAAGCTGCCCTCTATGGCCGCTTCACCATC
AAGTCGGACGTGTGGTCCTTCGGGATCCTGCTGACTGAGCTCACCACAAAGGGACGGGTGCCCTACCCTG
GGATGGTGAACCGCGAGGTGCTGGACCAGGTGGAGCGGGGCTACCGGATGCCCTGCCCGCCGGAGTGTCC
CGAGTCCCTGCACGACCTCATGTGCCAGTGCTGGCGGAAGGAGCCTGAGGAGCGGCCCACCTTCGAGTAC
CTGCAGGCCTTCCTGGAGGACTACTTCACGTCCACCGAGCCCCAGTACCAGCCCGGGGAGAACCTCGACC
CAGCTTTCTTGTACAAAGTGGTTGATCTAGAGTACCCATACGATGTTCCAGATTACGCTGGATACCCATA
CGATGTTCCAGATTACGCTTGATCTAGAGGGCCCGCGGTTCGAAGGTAAGCCTATCCCTAACCCTCTCCT
CGGTCTCGATTCTACGCGTACCGGTCATCATCACCATCACCATTGAGTTTAAACCCGCTGATCAGCCTCG
ACTGTGCCTTCTAGTTGCCAGCCATCTGTTGTTTGCCCCTCCCCCGTGCCTTCCTTGACCCTGGAAGGTG
CCACTCCCACTGTCCTTTCCTAATAAAATGAGGAAATTGCATCGCATTGTCTGAGTAGGTGTCATTCTAT
TCTGGGGGGTGGGGTGGGGCAGGACAGCAAGGGGGAGGATTGGGAAGACAATAGCAGGCATGCTGGGGAT
GCGGTGGGCTCTATGGCTTCTGAGGCGGAAAGAACCAGCTGGGGCTCTAGGGGGTATCCCC
[124 nt withheld, positions 2302-2425]
C
[91 nt withheld, positions 2427-2517]
A
[49 nt withheld, positions 2519-2567]
CCTTTGACGTTGGAGTCCACGTTCTTT
[37 nt withheld, positions 2595-2631]
ACCCTATCTCGGTCTATTCTTTTGATTTATAAGGGATTTTGCCGATTTCGGCCTATTGGTTAAAAAATGA
GCTGATTTAACAAAAATTTAACGCGAATTAATTCTGTGGAATGTGTGTCAGTTAGGGTGTGGAAAGTCCC
CAGGCTCCCCAGCAGGCAGAAGTATGCAAAGCATGCATCTCAATTAGTCAGCAACCAGGTGTGGAAAGTC
CCCAGGCTCCCCAGCAGGCAGAAGTATGCAAAGCATGCATCTCAATTAGTCAGCAACCATAGTCCCGCCC
CTAACTCCGCCCATCCCGCCCCTAACTCCGCCCAGTTCCGCCCATTCTCCGCCCCATGGCTGACTAATTT
TTTTTATTTATGCAGAGGCCGAGGCCGCCTCTGCCTCTGAGCTATTCCAGAAGTAGTGAGGAGGCTTTTT
TGGAGGCCTAGGCTTTTGCAAAAAGCTCCCGGGAGCTTGTATATCCATTTTCGGATCTGATCAAGAGACA
GGATGAGGATCGTTTCGCATGATTGAACAAGATGGATTGCACGCAGGTTCTCCGGCCGCTTGGGTGGAGA
GGCTATTCGGCTATGACTGGGCACAACAGACAATCGGCTGCTCTGATGCCGCCGTGTTCCGGCTGTCAGC
GCAGGGGCGCCCGGTTCTTTTTGTCAAGACCGACCTGTCCGGTGCCCTGAATGAACTGCAGGACGAGGCA
GCGCGGCTATCGTGGCTGGCCACGACGGGCGTTCCTTGCGCAGCTGTGCTCGACGTTGTCACTGAAGCGG
GAAGGGACTGGCTGCTATTGGGCGAAGTGCCGGGGCAGGATCTCCTGTCATCTCACCTTGCTCCTGCCGA
GAAAGTATCCATCATGGCTGATGCAATGCGGCGGCTGCATACGCTTGATCCGGCTACCTGCCCATTCGAC
CACCAAGCGAAACATCGCATCGAGCGAGCACGTACTCGGATGGAAGCCGGTCTTGTCGATCAGGATGATC
TGGACGAAGAGCATCAGGGGCTCGCGCCAGCCGAACTGTTCGCCAGGCTCAAGGCGCGCATGCCCGACGG
CGAGGATCTCGTCGTGACCCATGGCGATGCCTGCTTGCCGAATATCATGGTGGAAAATGGCCGCTTTTCT
GGATTCATCGACTGTGGCCGGCTGGGTGTGGCGGACCGCTATCAGGACATAGCGTTGGCTACCCGTGATA
TTGCTGAAGAGCTTGGCGGCGAATGGGCTGACCGCTTCCTCGTGCTTTACGGTATCGCCGCTCCCGATTC
GCAGCGCATCGCCTTCTATCGCCTTCTTGACGAGTTCTTCTGAGCGGGACTCTGGGGTTCGCGAAATGAC
CGACCAAGCGACGCCCAACCTGCCATCACGAGATTTCGATTCCACCGCCGCCTTCTATGAAAGGTTGGGC
TTCGGAATCGTTTTCCGGGACGCCGGCTGGATGATCCTCCAGCGCGGGGATCTCATGCTGGAGTTCTTCG
CCCACCCCAACTTGTTTATTGCAGCTTATAATGGTTACAAATAAAGCAATAGCATCACAAATTTCACAAA
TAAAGCATTTTTTTCACTGCATTCTAGTTGTGGTTTGTCCAAACTCATCAATGTATCTTATCATGTCTGT
ATACCGTCGACCTCTAGCTAGAGCTTGGCGTAATCATGGTCATAGCTGTTTCCTGTGTGAAATTGTTATC
CGCTCACAATTCCACACAACATACGAGCCGGAAGCATAAAGTGTAAAGCCTGGGGTGCCTAATGAGTGAG
CTAACTCACATTAATTGCGTTGCGCTCACTGCCCGCTTTCCAGTCGGGAAACCTGTCGTGCCAGCTGCAT
TAATGAATCGGCCAACGCGCGGGGAGAGGCGGTTTGCGTATTGGGCGCTCTTCCGCTTCCTCGCTCACTG
ACTCGCTGCGCTCGGTCGTTCGGCTGCGGCGAGCGGTATCAGCTCACTCAAAGGCGGTAATACGGTTATC
CACAGAATCAGGGGATAACGCAGGAAAGAACATGTGAGCAAAAGGCCAGCAAAAGGCCAGGAACCGTAAA
AAGGCCGCGTTGCTGGCGTTTTTCCATAGGCTCCGCCCCCCTGACGAGCATCACAAAAATCGACGCTCAA
GTCAGAGGTGGCGAAACCCGACAGGACTATAAAGATACCAGGCGTTTCCCCCTGGAAGCTCCCTCGTGCG
CTCTCCTGTTCCGACCCTGCCGCTTACCGGATACCTGTCCGCCTTTCTCCCTTCGGGAAGCGTGGCGCTT
TCTCATAGCTCACGCTGTAGGTATCTCAGTTCGGTGTAGGTCGTTCGCTCCAAGCTGGGCTGTGTGCACG
AACCCCCCGTTCAGCCCGACCGCTGCGCCTTATCCGGTAACTATCGTCTTGAGTCCAACCCGGTAAGACA
CGACTTATCGCCACTGGCAGCAGCCACTGGTAACAGGATTAGCAGAGCGAGGTATGTAGGCGGTGCTACA
GAGTTCTTGAAGTGGTGGCCTAACTACGGCTACACTAGAAGAACAGTATTTGGTATCTGCGCTCTGCTGA
AGCCAGTTACCTTCGGAAAAAGAGTTGGTAGCTCTTGATCCGGCAAACAAACCACCGCTGGTAGCGGTGG
TTTTTTTGTTTGCAAGCAGCAGATTACGCGCAGAAAAAAAGGATCTCAAGAAGATCCTTTGATCTTTTCT
ACGGGGTCTGACGCTCAGTGGAACGAAAACTCACGTTAAGGGATTTTGGTCATGAGATTATCAAAAAGGA
TCTTCACCTAGATCCTTTTAAATTAAAAATGAAGTTTTAAATCAATCTAAAGTATATATGAGTAAACTTG
GTCTGACAGTTACCAATGCTTAATCAGTGAGGCACCTATCTCAGCGATCTGTCTATTTCGTTCATCCATA
GTTGCCTGACTCCCCGTCGTGTAGATAACTACGATACGGGAGGGCTTACCATCTGGCCCCAGTGCTGCAA
TGATACCGCGAGACCCACGCTCACCGGCTCCAGATTTATCAGCAATAAACCAGCCAGCCGGAAGGGCCGA
GCGCAGAAGTGGTCCTGCAACTTTATCCGCCTCCATCCAGTCTATTAATTGTTGCCGGGAAGCTAGAGTA
AGTAGTTCGCCAGTTAATAGTTTGCGCAACGTTGTTGCCATTGCTACAGGCATCGTGGTGTCACGCTCGT
CGTTTGGTATGGCTTCATTCAGCTCCGGTTCCCAACGATCAAGGCGAGTTACATGATCCCCCATGTTGTG
CAAAAAAGCGGTTAGCTCCTTCGGTCCTCCGATCGTTGTCAGAAGTAAGTTGGCCGCAGTGTTATCACTC
ATGGTTATGGCAGCACTGCATAATTCTCTTACTGTCATGCCATCCGTAAGATGCTTTTCTGTGACTGGTG
AGTACTCAACCAAGTCATTCTGAGAATAGTGTATGCGGCGACCGAGTTGCTCTTGCCCGGCGTCAATACG
GGATAATACCGCGCCACATAGCAGAACTTTAAAAGTGCTCATCATTGGAAAACGTTCTTCGGGGCGAAAA
CTCTCAAGGATCTTACCGCTGTTGAGATCCAGTTCGATGTAACCCACTCGTGCACCCAACTGATCTTCAG
CATCTTTTACTTTCACCAGCGTTTCTGGGTGAGCAAAAACAGGAAGGCAAAATGCCGCAAAAAAGGGAAT
AAGGGCGACACGGAAATGTTGAATACTCATACTCTTCCTTTTTCAATATTATTGAAGCATTTATCAGGGT
TATTGTCTCATGAGCGGATACATATTTGAATGTATTTAGAAAAATAAACAAATAGGGGTTCCGCGCACAT
TTCCCCGAAAAGTGCCACCTGACGTC
