>Addgene plasmid #140312 | pDEST40-2XHA-Src-KD | depositor partial sequence | sequence record 272240 | insert
AAGCCGCAGACTCAGGGCCTGGCCAAGGATGCCTGGGAGATCCCTCGGGAGTCGCTGCGGCTGGAGGTCA
AGCTGGGCCAGGGCTGCTTTGGCGAGGTGTGGATGGGGACCTGGAACGGTACCACCAGGGTGGCCATCAA
AACCCTGAAGCCTGGCACGATGTCTCCAGAGGCCTTCCTGCAGGAGGCCCAGGTCATGAAGAAGCTGAGG
CATGAGAAGCTGGTGCAGTTGTATGCTGTGGTTTCAGAGGAGCCCATTTACATCGTCACGGAGTACATGA
GCAAGGGGAGTTTGCTGGACTTTCTCAAGGGGGAGACAGGCAAGTACCTGCGGCTGCCTCAGCTGGTGGA
CATGGCTGCTCAGATCGCCTCAGGCATGGCGTACGTGGAGCGGATGAACTACGTCCACCGGGACCTTCGT
GCAGCCAACATCCTGGTGGGAGAGAACCTGGTGTGCAAAGTGGCCGACTTTGGGCTGGCTCGGCTCATTG
AAGACAATGAGTACACGGCGCGGCAAGGTGCCAAATTCCCCATCAAGTGGACGGCTCCAGAAGCTGCCCT
CTATGGCCGCTTCACCATCAAGTCGGACGTGTGGTCCTTCGGGATCCTGCTGACTGAGCTCACCACAAAG
GGACGGGTGCCCTACCCTGGGATGGTGAACCGCGAGGTGCTGGACCAGGTGGAGCGGGGCTACCGGATGC
CCTGCCCGCCGGAGTGTCCCGAGTCCCTGCACGACCTCATGTGCCAGTGCTGGCGGAAGGAGCCTGAGGA
GCGGCCCACCTTCGAGTACCTGCAGGCCTTCCTGGAGGACTACTTCACGTCCACCGAGCCCCAGTACCAG
CCCGGGGAGAACCTC
